Addgene plasmid #184403: pX459-sgAAVS1
Purpose: pX459 (sgRNA and Cas9 expressing plasmid, RRID:Addgene_62988) with targeting sequence specific to AAVS1; targeting sequence is: GGGGCCACTAGGGACAGGAT
Depositing lab: Robert Bradley. Depositing organization: Fred Hutchinson Cancer Center. Publication: Nonsense-mediated mRNA decay uses complementary mechanisms to suppress mRNA and protein accumulation. Udy DB, Bradley RK. Life Sci Alliance. 2021 Dec 8;5(3). pii: 5/3/e202101217. doi: 10.26508/lsa.202101217. Print 2022 Mar. PubMed 34880103.
Backbone
  Vector backbone: pX459
  Backbone size w/o insert (bp): 9158
  Total vector size (bp): 9178
  Vector type: Mammalian Expression, CRISPR
  Selectable markers: Puromycin
Growth in bacteria
  Bacterial resistance: Ampicillin, 100 μg/mL
  Growth temperature: 37°C
  Growth strain: NEB Stable
  Copy number: High Copy
Gene/Insert
  Gene/Insert name: AAVS1-specific sgRNA
  gRNA/shRNA sequence: GGGGCCACTAGGGACAGGAT
  Species: H. sapiens (human)
  Insert size (bp): 20
  Promoter: U6 promoter
  Cloning method: Gibson Cloning
  Sequencing primers: 5′ GAGGGCCTATTTCCCATGAT
Terms and licenses: Academic/Nonprofit Terms; Industry Terms: Not Available to Industry
Depositor comments: sgRNA 20 bp targeting sequence is specific for AAVS1. Express this plasmid in cultured human cells to induce Cas9-mediated cutting of AAVS1; include donor plasmid with AAVS1-specific homology arms to stably integrate DNA at AAVS1 locus.
How to cite: pX459-sgAAVS1 was a gift from Robert Bradley (Addgene plasmid # 184403 ; http://n2t.net/addgene:184403 ; RRID:Addgene_184403)
