[The description below was written by a language model from this plasmid's Addgene catalogue record and pLannotate feature annotations shown in this document.]
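Description:
pX459-sgAAVS1 is a mammalian CRISPR expression plasmid of about 9.2 kb, built on the pX459 backbone, which delivers both Streptococcus pyogenes Cas9 and a single guide RNA from one vector. In bacteria it is maintained at high copy through a ColE1/pUC-type origin and selected with ampicillin via the β-lactamase gene. An f1 phage origin is also present, along with a single annotated AAV2 inverted terminal repeat and small bom and rop fragments that appear to be backbone remnants with no stated role in this plasmid's use.

The insert is a 20-nt targeting sequence specific for the human AAVS1 locus, introduced by Gibson cloning between the human U6 RNA polymerase III promoter and the S. pyogenes gRNA scaffold, so that a complete AAVS1-directed sgRNA is transcribed. The feature table also lists a second, partial scaffold annotation just downstream. A separate Pol II cassette uses a CMV enhancer, chicken β-actin promoter and hybrid intron to drive Cas9, which the annotation software splits into N- and C-terminal portions that lie directly adjacent to each other. Cas9 is followed by a nucleoplasmin nuclear localization signal. The puromycin N-acetyltransferase coding sequence lies shortly downstream and ahead of the bGH polyadenylation signal, apparently within the same transcription unit, although the table does not annotate the linking element. This marker allows puromycin enrichment of transfected cells.

According to the depositor, the plasmid is expressed in cultured human cells to induce Cas9 cutting at AAVS1. When it is supplied together with a donor plasmid carrying AAVS1 homology arms, this allows stable integration of DNA at that locus.
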