Features (pLannotate 1.2.2; 19 found; start..end, strand, type, name):
      1..241     +  promoter       U6 promoter: RNA polymerase III promoter for human U6 snRNA
    271..346     +  misc_RNA       gRNA scaffold: guide RNA scaffold for the Streptococcus pyogenes CRISPR/Cas9 system
    353..396     +  misc_RNA       gRNA scaffold (fragment): guide RNA scaffold for the Streptococcus pyogenes CRISPR/Cas9 system
    443..728     +  enhancer       CMV enhancer: human cytomegalovirus immediate early enhancer; contains an 18-bp deletion relative to the standard CMV enhancer
    730..1007    +  promoter       chicken β-actin promoter: No description available
   1008..1235    +  intron         hybrid intron: hybrid between chicken β-actin (CBA) and minute virus of mice (MMV) introns (Gray et al., 2011)
   1373..2974    +  CDS            Cas9(N): N-terminal portion of Streptococcus pyogenes Cas9 (Zetsche et al., 2015)
   2975..5473    +  CDS            Cas9(C): C-terminal portion of Streptococcus pyogenes Cas9 (Zetsche et al., 2015)
   5474..5521    +  CDS            nucleoplasmin NLS: bipartite nuclear localization signal from nucleoplasmin
   5591..6190    +  CDS            PuroR (fragment): puromycin N-acetyltransferase; pac from Streptomyces; confers resistance to puromycin
   6224..6335    +  polyA_signal   bGH poly(A) signal: bovine growth hormone polyadenylation signal
   6440..6580    +  repeat_region  AAV2 ITR: inverted terminal repeat of adeno-associated virus serotype 2 inverted
   6585..6636    -  misc_feature   bom (fragment): basis of mobility region from pBR322
   6655..7110    +  rep_origin     f1 ori (sequence partly withheld): f1 bacteriophage origin of replication; arrow indicates direction of (+) strand synthesis
   7111..7160    -  misc_feature   bom (fragment): basis of mobility region from pBR322
   7262..7297    -  CDS            rop (fragment): Rop protein, which maintains plasmids at low copy number; rop
   7392..7496    +  promoter       AmpR promoter: bla
   7497..8357    +  CDS            AmpR: β-lactamase; bla; confers resistance to ampicillin, carbenicillin, and related antibiotics
   8528..9116    +  rep_origin     ori: high-copy-number ColE1/pMB1/pBR322/pUC origin of replication
>Addgene plasmid #184403 | pX459-sgAAVS1 | addgene full sequence | sequence record 362381 | Addgene NGS Result
GAGGGCCTATTTCCCATGATTCCTTCATATTTGCATATACGATACAAGGCTGTTAGAGAGATAATTGGAA
TTAATTTGACTGTAAACACAAAGATATTAGTACAAAATACGTGACGTAGAAAGTAATAATTTCTTGGGTA
GTTTGCAGTTTTAAAATTATGTTTTAAAATGGACTATCATATGCTTACCGTAACTTGAAAGTATTTCGAT
TTCTTGGCTTTATATATCTTGTGGAAAGGACGAAACACCGGGGGCCACTAGGGACAGGATGTTTTAGAGC
TAGAAATAGCAAGTTAAAATAAGGCTAGTCCGTTATCAACTTGAAAAAGTGGCACCGAGTCGGTGCTTTT
TTGTTTTAGAGCTAGAAATAGCAAGTTAAAATAAGGCTAGTCCGTTTTTAGCGCGTGCGCCAATTCTGCA
GACAAATGGCTCTAGAGGTACCCGTTACATAACTTACGGTAAATGGCCCGCCTGGCTGACCGCCCAACGA
CCCCCGCCCATTGACGTCAATAGTAACGCCAATAGGGACTTTCCATTGACGTCAATGGGTGGAGTATTTA
CGGTAAACTGCCCACTTGGCAGTACATCAAGTGTATCATATGCCAAGTACGCCCCCTATTGACGTCAATG
ACGGTAAATGGCCCGCCTGGCATTGTGCCCAGTACATGACCTTATGGGACTTTCCTACTTGGCAGTACAT
CTACGTATTAGTCATCGCTATTACCATGGTCGAGGTGAGCCCCACGTTCTGCTTCACTCTCCCCATCTCC
CCCCCCTCCCCACCCCCAATTTTGTATTTATTTATTTTTTAATTATTTTGTGCAGCGATGGGGGCGGGGG
GGGGGGGGGGGCGCGCGCCRGGSGGGGSGGGGSGGGGSGRGGGGSGGGGSGGGGCGAGGCGGAGAGGTGC
GGCGGCAGCCAATCAGAGCGGCGCGCTCCGAAAGTTTCCTTTTATGGCGAGGCGGCGGCGGCGGCGGCCC
TATAAAAAGCGAAGCGCGCGGCGGGCGGGAGTCGCTGCGCGCTGCCTTCGCCCCGTGCCCCGCTCCGCCG
CCGCCTCGCGCCGCCCGCCCCGGCTCTGACTGACCGCGTTACTCCCACAGGTGAGCGGGCGGGACGGCCC
TTCTCCTCCGGGCTGTAATTAGCTGAGCAAGAGGTAAGGGTTTAAGGGATGGTTGGTTGGTGGGGTATTA
ATGTTTAATTACCTGGAGCACCTGCCTGAAATCACTTTTTTTCAGGTTGGACCGGTGCCACCATGGACTA
TAAGGACCACGACGGAGACTACAAGGATCATGATATTGATTACAAAGACGATGACGATAAGATGGCCCCA
AAGAAGAAGCGGAAGGTCGGTATCCACGGAGTCCCAGCAGCCGACAAGAAGTACAGCATCGGCCTGGACA
TCGGCACCAACTCTGTGGGCTGGGCCGTGATCACCGACGAGTACAAGGTGCCCAGCAAGAAATTCAAGGT
GCTGGGCAACACCGACCGGCACAGCATCAAGAAGAACCTGATCGGAGCCCTGCTGTTCGACAGCGGCGAA
ACAGCCGAGGCCACCCGGCTGAAGAGAACCGCCAGAAGAAGATACACCAGACGGAAGAACCGGATCTGCT
ATCTGCAAGAGATCTTCAGCAACGAGATGGCCAAGGTGGACGACAGCTTCTTCCACAGACTGGAAGAGTC
CTTCCTGGTGGAAGAGGATAAGAAGCACGAGCGGCACCCCATCTTCGGCAACATCGTGGACGAGGTGGCC
TACCACGAGAAGTACCCCACCATCTACCACCTGAGAAAGAAACTGGTGGACAGCACCGACAAGGCCGACC
TGCGGCTGATCTATCTGGCCCTGGCCCACATGATCAAGTTCCGGGGCCACTTCCTGATCGAGGGCGACCT
GAACCCCGACAACAGCGACGTGGACAAGCTGTTCATCCAGCTGGTGCAGACCTACAACCAGCTGTTCGAG
GAAAACCCCATCAACGCCAGCGGCGTGGACGCCAAGGCCATCCTGTCTGCCAGACTGAGCAAGAGCAGAC
GGCTGGAAAATCTGATCGCCCAGCTGCCCGGCGAGAAGAAGAATGGCCTGTTCGGAAACCTGATTGCCCT
GAGCCTGGGCCTGACCCCCAACTTCAAGAGCAACTTCGACCTGGCCGAGGATGCCAAACTGCAGCTGAGC
AAGGACACCTACGACGACGACCTGGACAACCTGCTGGCCCAGATCGGCGACCAGTACGCCGACCTGTTTC
TGGCCGCCAAGAACCTGTCCGACGCCATCCTGCTGAGCGACATCCTGAGAGTGAACACCGAGATCACCAA
GGCCCCCCTGAGCGCCTCTATGATCAAGAGATACGACGAGCACCACCAGGACCTGACCCTGCTGAAAGCT
CTCGTGCGGCAGCAGCTGCCTGAGAAGTACAAAGAGATTTTCTTCGACCAGAGCAAGAACGGCTACGCCG
GCTACATTGACGGCGGAGCCAGCCAGGAAGAGTTCTACAAGTTCATCAAGCCCATCCTGGAAAAGATGGA
CGGCACCGAGGAACTGCTCGTGAAGCTGAACAGAGAGGACCTGCTGCGGAAGCAGCGGACCTTCGACAAC
GGCAGCATCCCCCACCAGATCCACCTGGGAGAGCTGCACGCCATTCTGCGGCGGCAGGAAGATTTTTACC
CATTCCTGAAGGACAACCGGGAAAAGATCGAGAAGATCCTGACCTTCCGCATCCCCTACTACGTGGGCCC
TCTGGCCAGGGGAAACAGCAGATTCGCCTGGATGACCAGAAAGAGCGAGGAAACCATCACCCCCTGGAAC
TTCGAGGAAGTGGTGGACAAGGGCGCTTCCGCCCAGAGCTTCATCGAGCGGATGACCAACTTCGATAAGA
ACCTGCCCAACGAGAAGGTGCTGCCCAAGCACAGCCTGCTGTACGAGTACTTCACCGTGTATAACGAGCT
GACCAAAGTGAAATACGTGACCGAGGGAATGAGAAAGCCCGCCTTCCTGAGCGGCGAGCAGAAAAAGGCC
ATCGTGGACCTGCTGTTCAAGACCAACCGGAAAGTGACCGTGAAGCAGCTGAAAGAGGACTACTTCAAGA
AAATCGAGTGCTTCGACTCCGTGGAAATCTCCGGCGTGGAAGATCGGTTCAACGCCTCCCTGGGCACATA
CCACGATCTGCTGAAAATTATCAAGGACAAGGACTTCCTGGACAATGAGGAAAACGAGGACATTCTGGAA
GATATCGTGCTGACCCTGACACTGTTTGAGGACAGAGAGATGATCGAGGAACGGCTGAAAACCTATGCCC
ACCTGTTCGACGACAAAGTGATGAAGCAGCTGAAGCGGCGGAGATACACCGGCTGGGGCAGGCTGAGCCG
GAAGCTGATCAACGGCATCCGGGACAAGCAGTCCGGCAAGACAATCCTGGATTTCCTGAAGTCCGACGGC
TTCGCCAACAGAAACTTCATGCAGCTGATCCACGACGACAGCCTGACCTTTAAAGAGGACATCCAGAAAG
CCCAGGTGTCCGGCCAGGGCGATAGCCTGCACGAGCACATTGCCAATCTGGCCGGCAGCCCCGCCATTAA
GAAGGGCATCCTGCAGACAGTGAAGGTGGTGGACGAGCTCGTGAAAGTGATGGGCCGGCACAAGCCCGAG
AACATCGTGATCGAAATGGCCAGAGAGAACCAGACCACCCAGAAGGGACAGAAGAACAGCCGCGAGAGAA
TGAAGCGGATCGAAGAGGGCATCAAAGAGCTGGGCAGCCAGATCCTGAAAGAACACCCCGTGGAAAACAC
CCAGCTGCAGAACGAGAAGCTGTACCTGTACTACCTGCAGAATGGGCGGGATATGTACGTGGACCAGGAA
CTGGACATCAACCGGCTGTCCGACTACGATGTGGACCATATCGTGCCTCAGAGCTTTCTGAAGGACGACT
CCATCGACAACAAGGTGCTGACCAGAAGCGACAAGAACCGGGGCAAGAGCGACAACGTGCCCTCCGAAGA
GGTCGTGAAGAAGATGAAGAACTACTGGCGGCAGCTGCTGAACGCCAAGCTGATTACCCAGAGAAAGTTC
GACAATCTGACCAAGGCCGAGAGAGGCGGCCTGAGCGAACTGGATAAGGCCGGCTTCATCAAGAGACAGC
TGGTGGAAACCCGGCAGATCACAAAGCACGTGGCACAGATCCTGGACTCCCGGATGAACACTAAGTACGA
CGAGAATGACAAGCTGATCCGGGAAGTGAAAGTGATCACCCTGAAGTCCAAGCTGGTGTCCGATTTCCGG
AAGGATTTCCAGTTTTACAAAGTGCGCGAGATCAACAACTACCACCACGCCCACGACGCCTACCTGAACG
CCGTCGTGGGAACCGCCCTGATCAAAAAGTACCCTAAGCTGGAAAGCGAGTTCGTGTACGGCGACTACAA
GGTGTACGACGTGCGGAAGATGATCGCCAAGAGCGAGCAGGAAATCGGCAAGGCTACCGCCAAGTACTTC
TTCTACAGCAACATCATGAACTTTTTCAAGACCGAGATTACCCTGGCCAACGGCGAGATCCGGAAGCGGC
CTCTGATCGAGACAAACGGCGAAACCGGGGAGATCGTGTGGGATAAGGGCCGGGATTTTGCCACCGTGCG
GAAAGTGCTGAGCATGCCCCAAGTGAATATCGTGAAAAAGACCGAGGTGCAGACAGGCGGCTTCAGCAAA
GAGTCTATCCTGCCCAAGAGGAACAGCGATAAGCTGATCGCCAGAAAGAAGGACTGGGACCCTAAGAAGT
ACGGCGGCTTCGACAGCCCCACCGTGGCCTATTCTGTGCTGGTGGTGGCCAAAGTGGAAAAGGGCAAGTC
CAAGAAACTGAAGAGTGTGAAAGAGCTGCTGGGGATCACCATCATGGAAAGAAGCAGCTTCGAGAAGAAT
CCCATCGACTTTCTGGAAGCCAAGGGCTACAAAGAAGTGAAAAAGGACCTGATCATCAAGCTGCCTAAGT
ACTCCCTGTTCGAGCTGGAAAACGGCCGGAAGAGAATGCTGGCCTCTGCCGGCGAACTGCAGAAGGGAAA
CGAACTGGCCCTGCCCTCCAAATATGTGAACTTCCTGTACCTGGCCAGCCACTATGAGAAGCTGAAGGGC
TCCCCCGAGGATAATGAGCAGAAACAGCTGTTTGTGGAACAGCACAAGCACTACCTGGACGAGATCATCG
AGCAGATCAGCGAGTTCTCCAAGAGAGTGATCCTGGCCGACGCTAATCTGGACAAAGTGCTGTCCGCCTA
CAACAAGCACCGGGATAAGCCCATCAGAGAGCAGGCCGAGAATATCATCCACCTGTTTACCCTGACCAAT
CTGGGAGCCCCTGCCGCCTTCAAGTACTTTGACACCACCATCGACCGGAAGAGGTACACCAGCACCAAAG
AGGTGCTGGACGCCACCCTGATCCACCAGAGCATCACCGGCCTGTACGAGACACGGATCGACCTGTCTCA
GCTGGGAGGCGACAAAAGGCCGGCGGCCACGAAAAAGGCCGGCCAGGCAAAAAAGAAAAAGGAATTCGGC
AGTGGAGAGGGCAGAGGAAGTCTGCTAACATGCGGTGACGTCGAGGAGAATCCTGGCCCAATGACCGAGT
ACAAGCCCACGGTGCGCCTCGCCACCCGCGACGACGTCCCCAGGGCCGTACGCACCCTCGCCGCCGCGTT
CGCCGACTACCCCGCCACGCGCCACACCGTCGATCCGGACCGCCACATCGAGCGGGTCACCGAGCTGCAA
GAACTCTTCCTCACGCGCGTCGGGCTCGACATCGGCAAGGTGTGGGTCGCGGACGACGGCGCCGCGGTGG
CGGTCTGGACCACGCCGGAGAGCGTCGAAGCGGGGGCGGTGTTCGCCGAGATCGGCCCGCGCATGGCCGA
GTTGAGCGGTTCCCGGCTGGCCGCGCAGCAACAGATGGAAGGCCTCCTGGCGCCGCACCGGCCCAAGGAG
CCCGCGTGGTTCCTGGCCACCGTCGGAGTCTCGCCCGACCACCAGGGCAAGGGTCTGGGCAGCGCCGTCG
TGCTCCCCGGAGTGGAGGCGGCCGAGCGCGCCGGGGTGCCCGCCTTCCTGGAGACCTCCGCGCCCCGCAA
CCTCCCCTTCTACGAGCGGCTCGGCTTCACCGTCACCGCCGACGTCGAGGTGCCCGAAGGACCGCGCACC
TGGTGCATGACCCGCAAGCCCGGTGCCTGAGAATTCTAACTAGAGCTCGCTGATCAGCCTCGACTGTGCC
TTCTAGTTGCCAGCCATCTGTTGTTTGCCCCTCCCCCGTGCCTTCCTTGACCCTGGAAGGTGCCACTCCC
ACTGTCCTTTCCTAATAAAATGAGGAAATTGCATCGCATTGTCTGAGTAGGTGTCATTCTATTCTGGGGG
GTGGGGTGGGGCAGGACAGCAAGGGGGAGGATTGGGAAGAGAATAGCAGGCATGCTGGGGAGCGGCCGCA
GGAACCCCTAGTGATGGAGTTGGCCACTCCCTCTCTGCGCGCTCGCTCGCTCACTGAGGCCGGGCGACCA
AAGGTCGCCCGACGCCCGGGCTTTGCCCGGGCGGCCTCAGTGAGCGAGCGAGCGCGCAGCTGCCTGCAGG
GGCGCCTGATGCGGTATTTTCTCCTTACGCATCTGTGCGGTATTTCACACCGCATA
[95 nt withheld, positions 6637-6731]
T
[46 nt withheld, positions 6733-6778]
C
[141 nt withheld, positions 6780-6920]
CCTTTGACGTTGGAGTCCACGTTCTTT
[37 nt withheld, positions 6948-6984]
ACTCTATCTCGGGCTATTCTTTTGATTTATAAGGGATTTTGCCGATTTCGGTCTATTGGTTAAAAAATGA
GCTGATTTAACAAAAATTTAACGCGAATTTTAACAAAATATTAACGTTTACAATTTTATGGTGCACTCTC
AGTACAATCTGCTCTGATGCCGCATAGTTAAGCCAGCCCCGACACCCGCCAACACCCGCTGACGCGCCCT
GACGGGCTTGTCTGCTCCCGGCATCCGCTTACAGACAAGCTGTGACCGTCTCCGGGAGCTGCATGTGTCA
GAGGTTTTCACCGTCATCACCGAAACGCGCGAGACGAAAGGGCCTCGTGATACGCCTATTTTTATAGGTT
AATGTCATGATAATAATGGTTTCTTAGACGTCAGGTGGCACTTTTCGGGGAAATGTGCGCGGAACCCCTA
TTTGTTTATTTTTCTAAATACATTCAAATATGTATCCGCTCATGAGACAATAACCCTGATAAATGCTTCA
ATAATATTGAAAAAGGAAGAGTATGAGTATTCAACATTTCCGTGTCGCCCTTATTCCCTTTTTTGCGGCA
TTTTGCCTTCCTGTTTTTGCTCACCCAGAAACGCTGGTGAAAGTAAAAGATGCTGAAGATCAGTTGGGTG
CACGAGTGGGTTACATCGAACTGGATCTCAACAGCGGTAAGATCCTTGAGAGTTTTCGCCCCGAAGAACG
TTTTCCAATGATGAGCACTTTTAAAGTTCTGCTATGTGGCGCGGTATTATCCCGTATTGACGCCGGGCAA
GAGCAACTCGGTCGCCGCATACACTATTCTCAGAATGACTTGGTTGAGTACTCACCAGTCACAGAAAAGC
ATCTTACGGATGGCATGACAGTAAGAGAATTATGCAGTGCTGCCATAACCATGAGTGATAACACTGCGGC
CAACTTACTTCTGACAACGATCGGAGGACCGAAGGAGCTAACCGCTTTTTTGCACAACATGGGGGATCAT
GTAACTCGCCTTGATCGTTGGGAACCGGAGCTGAATGAAGCCATACCAAACGACGAGCGTGACACCACGA
TGCCTGTAGCAATGGCAACAACGTTGCGCAAACTATTAACTGGCGAACTACTTACTCTAGCTTCCCGGCA
ACAATTAATAGACTGGATGGAGGCGGATAAAGTTGCAGGACCACTTCTGCGCTCGGCCCTTCCGGCTGGC
TGGTTTATTGCTGATAAATCTGGAGCCGGTGAGCGTGGAAGCCGCGGTATCATTGCAGCACTGGGGCCAG
ATGGTAAGCCCTCCCGTATCGTAGTTATCTACACGACGGGGAGTCAGGCAACTATGGATGAACGAAATAG
ACAGATCGCTGAGATAGGTGCCTCACTGATTAAGCATTGGTAACTGTCAGACCAAGTTTACTCATATATA
CTTTAGATTGATTTAAAACTTCATTTTTAATTTAAAAGGATCTAGGTGAAGATCCTTTTTGATAATCTCA
TGACCAAAATCCCTTAACGTGAGTTTTCGTTCCACTGAGCGTCAGACCCCGTAGAAAAGATCAAAGGATC
TTCTTGAGATCCTTTTTTTCTGCGCGTAATCTGCTGCTTGCAAACAAAAAAACCACCGCTACCAGCGGTG
GTTTGTTTGCCGGATCAAGAGCTACCAACTCTTTTTCCGAAGGTAACTGGCTTCAGCAGAGCGCAGATAC
CAAATACTGTTCTTCTAGTGTAGCCGTAGTTAGGCCACCACTTCAAGAACTCTGTAGCACCGCCTACATA
CCTCGCTCTGCTAATCCTGTTACCAGTGGCTGCTGCCAGTGGCGATAAGTCGTGTCTTACCGGGTTGGAC
TCAAGACGATAGTTACCGGATAAGGCGCAGCGGTCGGGCTGAACGGGGGGTTCGTGCACACAGCCCAGCT
TGGAGCGAACGACCTACACCGAACTGAGATACCTACAGCGTGAGCTATGAGAAAGCGCCACGCTTCCCGA
AGGGAGAAAGGCGGACAGGTATCCGGTAAGCGGCAGGGTCGGAACAGGAGAGCGCACGAGGGAGCTTCCA
GGGGGAAACGCCTGGTATCTTTATAGTCCTGTCGGGTTTCGCCACCTCTGACTTGAGCGTCGATTTTTGT
GATGCTCGTCAGGGGGGCGGAGCCTATGGAAAAACGCCAGCAACGCGGCCTTTTTACGGTTCCTGGCCTT
TTGCTGGCCTTTTGCTCACATGT
