>Addgene plasmid #184403 | pX459-sgAAVS1 | depositor partial sequence | sequence record 357606 | Sequencing primer: GAGGGCCTATTTCCCATGAT
GACGTAGAAAGTAATAATTTCTTGGGTAGTTTGCAGTTTTAAAATTATGTTTTAAAATGGACTATCATAT
GCTTACCGTAACTTGAAAGTATTTCGATTTCTTGGCTTTATATATCTTGTGGAAAGGACGAAACACCGGG
GGCCACTAGGGACAGGATGTTTTAGAGCTAGAAATAGCAAGTTAAAATAAGGCTAGTCCGTTATCAACTT
GAAAAAGTGGCACCGAGTCGGTGCTTTTTTGTTTTAGAGCTAGAAATAGCAAGTTAAAATAAGGCTAGTC
CGTTTTTAGCGCGTGCGCCAATTCTGCAGACAAATGGCTCTAGAGGTACCCGTTACATAACTTACGGTAA
ATGGCCCGCCTGGCTGACCGCCCAACGACCCCCGCCCATTGACGTCAATAGTAACGCCAATAGGGACTTT
CCATTGACGTCAATGGGTGGAGTATTTACGGTAAACTGCCCACTTGGCAGTACATCAAGTGTATCATATG
CCAAGTACGCCCCCTATTGACGTCAATGACGGTAAATGGCCCGCCTGGCATTGTGCCCAGTACATGACCT
TATGGGACTTTCCTACTTGGCAGTACATCTACGTATTAGTCATCGCTATTACCATGGTCGAGGTGAG
